>Addgene plasmid #110257 | RAC1 (RAC1A-c007) | addgene full sequence | sequence record 212328 | Addgene NGS Result
AGGTTGAGGCCGTTGAGCACCGCCGCCGCAAGGAATGGTGCATGCAAGGAGATGGCGCCCAACAGTCCCC
CGGCCACGGGGCCTGCCACCATACCCACGCCGAAACAAGCGCTCATGAGCCCGAAGTGGCGAGCCCGATC
TTCCCCATCGGTGATGTCGGCGATATAGGCGCCAGCAACCGCACCTGTGGCGCCGGTGATGCCGGCCACG
ATGCGTCCGGCGTAGAGGATCGAGATCTCGATCCCGCGAAATTAATACGACTCACTATAGGGGAATTGTG
AGCGGATAACAATTCCCCTCTAGAAATAATTTTGTTTAACTTTAAGAAGGAGATATACATATGTCTTCTG
GTGCGAGCTGGAGTCACCCACAATTCGAGAAAGGTGGTGGCTCTGGTGGCGGTTCAGGCGGAGCCGCCTG
GTCCCATCCACAGTTTGAAAAGGGTTCTGGTGTAGATCTGGGTACCGAGAACCTGTACTTCCAA
[534 nt withheld, positions 485-1018]
TGACAGTAAAGGTGGATACGGATCCGAATTCGAGCTCCGTCGACAAGCTTGCGGCCGCACTCGAGCACCA
CCACCACCACCACTGAGATCCGGCTGCTAACAAAGCCCGAAAGGAAGCTGAGTTGGCTGCTGCCACCGCT
GAGCAATAACTAGCATAACCCCTTGGGGCCTCTAAACGGGTCTTGAGGGGTTTTTTGCTGAAAGGAGGAA
CTATATCCGGATTGGCGAATGGG
[124 nt withheld, positions 1252-1375]
C
[91 nt withheld, positions 1377-1467]
A
[49 nt withheld, positions 1469-1517]
CCTTTGACGTTGGAGTCCACGTTCTTT
[37 nt withheld, positions 1545-1581]
ACCCTATCTCGGTCTATTCTTTTGATTTATAAGGGATTTTGCCGATTTCGGCCTATTGGTTAAAAAATGA
GCTGATTTAACAAAAATTTAACGCGAATTTTAACAAAATATTAACGCTTACAATTTAGGTGGCACTTTTC
GGGGAAATGTGCGCGGAACCCCTATTTGTTTATTTTTCTAAATACATTCAAATATGTATCCGCTCATGAA
TTAATTCTTAGAAAAACTCATCGAGCATCAAATGAAACTGCAATTTATTCATATCAGGATTATCAATACC
ATATTTTTGAAAAAGCCGTTTCTGTAATGAAGGAGAAAACTCACCGAGGCAGTTCCATAGGATGGCAAGA
TCCTGGTATCGGTCTGCGATTCCGACTCGTCCAACATCAATACAACCTATTAATTTCCCCTCGTCAAAAA
TAAGGTTATCAAGTGAGAAATCACCATGAGTGACGACTGAATCCGGTGAGAATGGCAAAAGTTTATGCAT
TTCTTTCCAGACTTGTTCAACAGGCCAGCCATTACGCTCGTCATCAAAATCACTCGCATCAACCAAACCG
TTATTCATTCGTGATTGCGCCTGAGCGAGACGAAATACGCGATCGCTGTTAAAAGGACAATTACAAACAG
GAATCGAATGCAACCGGCGCAGGAACACTGCCAGCGCATCAACAATATTTTCACCTGAATCAGGATATTC
TTCTAATACCTGGAATGCTGTTTTCCCGGGGATCGCAGTGGTGAGTAACCATGCATCATCAGGAGTACGG
ATAAAATGCTTGATGGTCGGAAGAGGCATAAATTCCGTCAGCCAGTTTAGTCTGACCATCTCATCTGTAA
CATCATTGGCAACGCTACCTTTGCCATGTTTCAGAAACAACTCTGGCGCATCGGGCTTCCCATACAATCG
ATAGATTGTCGCACCTGATTGCCCGACATTATCGCGAGCCCATTTATACCCATATAAATCAGCATCCATG
TTGGAATTTAATCGCGGCCTAGAGCAAGACGTTTCCCGTTGAATATGGCTCATAACACCCCTTGTATTAC
TGTTTATGTAAGCAGACAGTTTTATTGTTCATGACCAAAATCCCTTAACGTGAGTTTTCGTTCCACTGAG
CGTCAGACCCCGTAGAAAAGATCAAAGGATCTTCTTGAGATCCTTTTTTTCTGCGCGTAATCTGCTGCTT
GCAAACAAAAAAACCACCGCTACCAGCGGTGGTTTGTTTGCCGGATCAAGAGCTACCAACTCTTTTTCCG
AAGGTAACTGGCTTCAGCAGAGCGCAGATACCAAATACTGTCCTTCTAGTGTAGCCGTAGTTAGGCCACC
ACTTCAAGAACTCTGTAGCACCGCCTACATACCTCGCTCTGCTAATCCTGTTACCAGTGGCTGCTGCCAG
TGGCGATAAGTCGTGTCTTACCGGGTTGGACTCAAGACGATAGTTACCGGATAAGGCGCAGCGGTCGGGC
TGAACGGGGGGTTCGTGCACACAGCCCAGCTTGGAGCGAACGACCTACACCGAACTGAGATACCTACAGC
GTGAGCTATGAGAAAGCGCCACGCTTCCCGAAGGGAGAAAGGCGGACAGGTATCCGGTAAGCGGCAGGGT
CGGAACAGGAGAGCGCACGAGGGAGCTTCCAGGGGGAAACGCCTGGTATCTTTATAGTCCTGTCGGGTTT
CGCCACCTCTGACTTGAGCGTCGATTTTTGTGATGCTCGTCAGGGGGGCGGAGCCTATGGAAAAACGCCA
GCAACGCGGCCTTTTTACGGTTCCTGGCCTTTTGCTGGCCTTTTGCTCACATGTTCTTTCCTGCGTTATC
CCCTGATTCTGTGGATAACCGTATTACCGCCTTTGAGTGAGCTGATACCGCTCGCCGCAGCCGAACGACC
GAGCGCAGCGAGTCAGTGAGCGAGGAAGCGGAAGAGCGCCTGATGCGGTATTTTCTCCTTACGCATCTGT
GCGATATTTCACACCGCAATGGTGCACTCTCAGTACAATCTGCTCTGATGCCGCATAGTTAAGCCAGTAT
ACACTCCGCTATCGCTACGTGACTGGGTCATGGCTGCGCCCCGACACCCGCCAACACCCGCTGACGCGCC
CTGACGGGCTTGTCTGCTCCCGGCATCCGCTTACAGACAAGCTGTGACCGTCTCCGGGAGCTGCATGTGT
CAGAGGTTTTCACCGTCATCACCGAAACGCGCGAGGCAGCTGCGGTAAAGCTCATCAGCGTGGTCGTGAA
GCGATTCACAGATGTCTGCCTGTTCATCCGCGTCCAGCTCGTTGAGTTTCTCCAGAAGCGTTAATGTCTG
GCTTCTGATAAAGCGGGCCATGTTAAGGGCGGTTTTTTCCTGTTTGGTCACTGATGCCTCCGTGTAAGGG
GGATTTCTGTTCATGGGGGTAATGATACCGATGAAACGAGAGAGGATGCTCACGATACGGGTTACTGATG
ATGAACATGCCCGGTTACTGGAACGTTGTGAGGGTAAACAACTGGCGGTATGGATGCGGCGGGACCAGAG
AAAAATCACTCAGGGTCAATGCCAGCGCTTCGTTAATACAGATGTAGGTGTTCCACAGGGTAGCCAGCAG
CATCCTGCGATGCAGATCCGGAACATAATGGTGCAGGGCGCTGACTTCCGCGTTTCCAGACTTTACGAAA
CACGGAAACCGAAGACCATTCATGTTGTTGCTCAGGTCGCAGACGTTTTGCAGCAGCAGTCGCTTCACGT
TCGCTCGCGTATCGGTGATTCATTCTGCTAACCAGTAAGGCAACCCCGCCAGCCTAGCCGGGTCCTCAAC
GACAGGAGCACGATCATGCGCACCCGTGGGGCCGCCATGCCGGCGATAATGGCCTGCTTCTCGCCGAAAC
GTTTGGTGGCGGGACCAGTGACGAAGGCTTGAGCGAGGGCGTGCAAGATTCCGAATACCGCAAGCGACAG
GCCGATCATCGTCGCGCTCCAGCGAAAGTGGTCCTCGCCGAAAATGACCCAGAGCGCTGCCGGCACCTGT
CCTACGAGTTGCATGATAAAGAAGACAGTCATAAGTGCGGCGACGATAGTCATGCCCCGCGCCCACCGGA
AGGAGCTGACTGGGTTGAAGGCTCTCAAGGGCATCGGTCGAGATCCCGGTGCCTAATGAGTGAGCTAACT
TACATTAATTGCGTTGCGCTCACTGCCCGCTTTCCAGTCGGGAAACCTGTCGTGCCAGCTGCATTAATGA
ATCGGCCAACGCGCGGGGAGAGGCGGTTTGCGTATTGGGCGCCAGGGTGGTTTTTCTTTTCACCAGTGAG
ACGGGCAACAGCTGATTGCCCTTCACCGCCTGGCCCTGAGAGAGTTGCAGCAAGCGGTCCACGCTGGTTT
GCCCCAGCAGGCGAAAATCCTGTTTGATGGTGGTTAACGGCGGGATATAACATGAGCTGTCTTCGGTATC
GTCGTATCCCACTACCGAGATATCCGCACCAACGCGCAGCCCGGACTCGGTAATGGCGCGCATTGCGCCC
AGCGCCATCTGATCGTTGGCAACCAGCATCGCAGTGGGAACGATGCCCTCATTCAGCATTTGCATGGTTT
GTTGAAAACCGGACATGGCACTCCAGTCGCCTTCCCGTTCCGCTATCGGCTGAATTTGATTGCGAGTGAG
ATATTTATGCCAGCCAGCCAGACGCAGACGCGCCGAGACAGAACTTAATGGGCCCGCTAACAGCGCGATT
TGCTGGTGACCCAATGCGACCAGATGCTCCACGCCCAGTCGCGTACCGTCTTCATGGGAGAAAATAATAC
TGTTGATGGGTGTCTGGTCAGAGACATCAAGAAATAACGCCGGAACATTAGTGCAGGCAGCTTCCACAGC
AATGGCATCCTGGTCATCCAGCGGATAGTTAATGATCAGTCCACTGACGCGTTGCGCGAGAAGATTGTGC
ACCGCCGCTTTACAGGCTTCGACGCCGCTTCGTTCTACCATCGACACCACCACGCTGGCACCCAGTTGAT
CGGCGCGAGATTTAATCGCTGCGACAATTTGCGACGGCGCGTGCAGGGCCAGACTGGAGGTGGCAACGCC
AATCAGCAACGACTGTTTGCCCGCCAGTTGTTGTGCCACGCGGTTGGGAATGTAATTCAGCTCCGCCATC
GCCGCTTCCACTTTTTCCCGCGTTTTCGCAGAAACGTGGCTGGCCTGGTTCACCACGCGGGAAACGGTCT
GATAAGAGACACCGGCATACTCTGCGACATCGTATAACGTTACTGGTTTCACATTCACCACCCTGAATTG
ACTCTCTTCCGGGCGCTATCATGCCATACCGCGAAAGGTTTTGCGCCATTCGATGGTGTCCGGGATCTCG
ACGCTCTCCCTTATGCGACTCCTGCATTAGGAAGCAGCCCAGTAGT
Features (pLannotate 1.2.2; 19 found; start..end, strand, type, name):
    253..271     +  promoter       T7 promoter: promoter for bacteriophage T7 RNA polymerase
    272..296     +  protein_bind   lac operator: The lac repressor binds to the lac operator to inhibit transcription in E. coli. This inhibition can be relieved by adding lactose or isopropyl-β-D-thiogalactopyranoside (IPTG). lac repressor encoded by lacI
    311..333     +  RBS            RBS: efficient ribosome binding site from bacteriophage T7 gene 10 (Olins and Rangwala, 1989)
    488..1020    +  CDS            Rac1 (fragment) (sequence partly withheld): human Rac family small GTPase 1
   1084..1101    +  CDS            9xHis (fragment): 9xHis affinity tag
   1111..1160    +  CDS            SET1 (fragment): solubility-enhancement tag derived from T7 phage gene 10B
   1168..1215    +  terminator     T7 terminator: transcription terminator for bacteriophage T7 RNA polymerase
   1252..1680    +  rep_origin     f1 ori (sequence partly withheld): f1 bacteriophage origin of replication; arrow indicates direction of (+) strand synthesis
   1733..1790    +  promoter       AmpR promoter (fragment): bla
   1799..2614    -  CDS            KanR: aminoglycoside phosphotransferase; aph(3')-Ia; confers resistance to kanamycin in bacteria or G418 (Geneticin®) in eukaryotes
   2736..3324    +  rep_origin     ori: high-copy-number ColE1/pMB1/pBR322/pUC origin of replication
   3510..3649    -  misc_feature   bom: basis of mobility region from pBR322
   3751..3942    -  CDS            rop: Rop protein, which maintains plasmids at low copy number; rop
   3959..4339    +  CDS            YPB1_ECOLX: Protein predicted: Swiss-Prot protein existence level 4. From Escherichia coli.
   4411..4702    -  CDS            TcR (fragment): tetracycline efflux protein; tet; confers resistance to tetracycline
   4717..4738    -  protein_bind   CAP binding site: CAP binding activates transcription in the presence of cAMP. E. coli catabolite activator protein
   4751..5833    -  CDS            lacI: lac repressor; lacI; The lac repressor binds to the lac operator to inhibit transcription in E. coli. This inhibition can be relieved by adding lactose or isopropyl-β-D-thiogalactopyranoside (IPTG).
   5834..5911    -  promoter       lacI promoter: lacI
   5919..231     -  CDS            TcR (fragment) (across the origin): tetracycline efflux protein; tet; confers resistance to tetracycline
