[The description below was written by a language model from this plasmid's Addgene catalogue record and pLannotate feature annotations shown in this document.]
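Description:
RAC1 (RAC1A-c007) is a bacterial expression plasmid built on the pNIC-NStIIT backbone, a pET-style vector made for ligation-independent cloning. It carries human RAC1, the Rho-family small GTPase, for recombinant protein production aimed at structure determination. The catalogue entry cautions that the insert may not be the full open reading frame, and the feature table agrees, annotating the Rac1 coding region as a fragment of about 530 nt. Expression is driven by a T7 promoter with an adjacent lac operator and the T7 gene 10 ribosome binding site, and it ends at a T7 terminator. A plasmid-borne lacI gene with its own promoter supplies repressor, so transcription is IPTG-inducible in hosts that provide T7 RNA polymerase. The depositor recommends a BL21(DE3) derivative for expression. The record lists an N-terminal StrepII tag followed by a TEV protease site, which allows affinity purification and then tag removal. The annotation software did not call this tag, although there is unannotated space between the RBS and the Rac1 segment where it would sit. Short His-tag and T7 gene 10-derived fragments annotated downstream of the insert look like backbone remnants, and the record does not say whether they are translated.

The 5,967 nt plasmid is selected with kanamycin through an aph(3')-Ia gene. It replicates from a ColE1/pMB1-type origin accompanied by rop and the bom region, which fits the low copy number listed. An f1 origin and remnants of a tetracycline resistance gene are also present. According to the depositor comments, protein from this construct was used to solve a crystal structure of RAC1 in complex with a kalirin construct.
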