Addgene plasmid #110257: RAC1 (RAC1A-c007)
Purpose: Bacterial expression for structure determination; may not be full ORF
Depositing lab: Nicola Burgess-Brown. Depositing organization: University of Oxford.
Backbone
  Vector backbone: pNIC-NStIIT
  Vector type: Bacterial Expression
Growth in bacteria
  Bacterial resistance: Kanamycin, 50 μg/mL
  Growth temperature: 37°C
  Growth strain: DH5alpha
  Copy number: Low Copy
Gene/Insert
  Gene/Insert name: RAC1 (alt name: ras-related C3 botulinum toxin substrate 1 (rho family, small GTP binding protein Rac1))
  Species: H. sapiens (human)
  Entrez Gene: RAC1 (a.k.a. MIG5, MRD48, Rac-1, TC-25, p21-Rac1)
  Tag / fusion protein: StrepII-TEV (N terminal on insert)
  Cloning method: Ligation Independent Cloning
  Sequencing primers: 5′ T7; 3′ T7-term
Terms and licenses: Academic/Nonprofit Terms; Industry Terms: Not Available to Industry
Depositor comments: Use BL21 (DE3) Star for expression. PDB structure is a complex of (KALRNA-c001 & RAC1A-c007). 5o33: https://www.thesgc.org/structures/5o33.
How to cite: RAC1 (RAC1A-c007) was a gift from Nicola Burgess-Brown (Addgene plasmid # 110257 ; http://n2t.net/addgene:110257 ; RRID:Addgene_110257)
