>Addgene plasmid #110257 | RAC1 (RAC1A-c007) | depositor partial sequence | sequence record 207531 | Insert Sequence
ATGTCTTCTGGTGCGAGCTGGAGTCACCCACAATTCGAGAAAGGTGGTGGCTCTGGTGGCGGTTCAGGCG
GAGCCGCCTGGTCCCATCCACAGTTTGAAAAGGGTTCTGGTGTAGATCTGGGTACCGAGAACCTGTACTT
CCAA
[534 nt withheld, positions 145-678]
TGAC
